Addgene plasmid #217603: DVA_p15A_AG
Purpose: (Empty Backbone) Destination vector with ampicillin resistance and p15A origin of replication. Carries A-G CIDAR MoClo overhangs for level 0 or 2 construct cloning.
Depositing lab: Wei Huang. Depositing organization: University of Oxford. Publication: Construction and Characterization of MoClo-Compatible Vectors for Modular Protein Expression in E. coli. Nielsen JR, Lewis MJ, Huang WE. ACS Synth Biol. 2025 Jan 12. doi: 10.1021/acssynbio.4c00564. PubMed 39801078.
Backbone
  Vector backbone: DVA
  Vector type: Synthetic Biology
Growth in bacteria
  Bacterial resistance: Ampicillin, 100 μg/mL
  Growth temperature: 37°C
  Growth strain: DH5alpha
  Copy number: Low Copy
Gene/Insert
  Gene/Insert name: None
  Mutation: None
Terms and licenses: Academic/Nonprofit Terms; Industry Terms: Not Available to Industry
How to cite: DVA_p15A_AG was a gift from Wei Huang (Addgene plasmid # 217603 ; http://n2t.net/addgene:217603 ; RRID:Addgene_217603)
