[The description below was written by a language model from this plasmid's Addgene catalogue record and pLannotate feature annotations shown in this document.]
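Description:
DVA_p15A_AG is an empty destination vector for CIDAR MoClo (Golden Gate-type modular cloning) in E. coli, built on the DVA backbone and catalogued as a synthetic biology vector. The sequenced plasmid is 2,773 nt. It replicates from a p15A origin, which the record lists as low copy and which is compatible with ColE1-type plasmids, so it can be co-maintained with a second construct in the same cell. Selection is by ampicillin through a β-lactamase gene driven by its own bla promoter and followed by a lambda t0 terminator. A short stretch annotated as an RSF origin fragment lies next to the p15A origin. It is probably a similarity hit between related origin sequences rather than a second functional replicon.

The cloning site is occupied by a lacZα dropout cassette: a CAP binding site, lac promoter and lac operator drive a lacZα fragment that contains the pUC18/19 polylinker, with small residual lacI and bom fragments at its edges. According to the catalogue entry, the cassette is bounded by the A and G CIDAR MoClo fusion overhangs, so the vector can receive either a level 0 part or a level 2 multi-transcription-unit assembly spanning A to G. The Type IIS sites themselves are not annotated in the feature table. In vectors of this design, replacing lacZα with the insert normally permits blue/white screening of correct assemblies. The site is insulated by a putative bacterial terminator and a BioBrick prefix on one side and by rrnB T1 and T7Te terminators on the other, limiting read-through between insert and backbone. The plasmid carries no insert and belongs to a set of MoClo-compatible vectors made for modular protein expression in E. coli.
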