Features (pLannotate 1.2.2; 16 found; start..end, strand, type, name):
    244..338     -  terminator     lambda t0 terminator: transcription terminator from phage lambda
    371..1231    -  CDS            AmpR: β-lactamase; bla; confers resistance to ampicillin, carbenicillin, and related antibiotics
   1232..1336    -  promoter       AmpR promoter: bla
   1426..1469    -  terminator     bacterial terminator: putative bacterial transcription terminator
   1472..1493    +  misc_feature   BioBrick prefix: BioBrick prefix for parts that do not start with "ATG"
   1524..1582    +  misc_feature   bom (fragment): basis of mobility region from pBR322
   1588..1745    -  CDS            lacZα (fragment): LacZα fragment of β-galactosidase; lacZ fragment
   1742..1798    +  misc_feature   MCS: pUC18/19 multiple cloning site
   1835..1851    -  protein_bind   lac operator: The lac repressor binds to the lac operator to inhibit transcription in E. coli. This inhibition can be relieved by adding lactose or isopropyl-β-D-thiogalactopyranoside (IPTG). lac repressor encoded by lacI
   1859..1889    -  promoter       lac promoter: promoter for the E. coli lac operon
   1904..1925    -  protein_bind   CAP binding site: CAP binding activates transcription in the presence of cAMP. E. coli catabolite activator protein
   1938..2006    -  CDS            lacI (fragment): lac repressor; lacI; The lac repressor binds to the lac operator to inhibit transcription in E. coli. This inhibition can be relieved by adding lactose or isopropyl-β-D-thiogalactopyranoside (IPTG).
   2067..2138    +  terminator     rrnB T1 terminator: transcription terminator T1 from the E. coli rrnB gene
   2154..2181    +  terminator     T7Te terminator: phage T7 early transcription terminator
   2215..2270    -  rep_origin     RSF ori (fragment): Plasmids containing the RSF 1030 origin of replication can be propagated in E. coli cells that contain additional plasmids with compatible origins.
   2358..130     -  rep_origin     p15A ori (across the origin): Plasmids containing the medium-copy-number p15A origin of replication can be propagated in E. coli cells that contain a second plasmid with the ColE1 origin.
>Addgene plasmid #217603 | DVA_p15A_AG | addgene full sequence | sequence record 442585 | Addgene NGS Result
CTGCGCTCCTCCAAGCCAGTTACCTCGGTTCAAAGAGTTGGTAGCTCAGAGAACCTTCGAAAAACCGCCC
TGCAAGGCGGTTTTTTCGTTTTCAGAGCAAGAGATTACGCGCAGACCAAAACGATCTCAAGAAGATCATC
TTATTAATCAGATAAAATATTTCTAGATTTCAGTGCAATTTATCTCTTCAAATGTAGCACCTGAAGTCAG
CCCCATACGATATAAGTTGTTACTAGTGCTTGGATTCTCACCAATAAAAAACGCCCGGCGGCAACCGAGC
GTTCTGAACAAATCCAGATGGAGTTCTGAGGTCATTACTGGATCTATCAACAGGAGTCCAAGCGAGCTCT
CGAACCCCAGAGTCCCGCGATTACCAATGCTTAATCAGTGAGGCACCTATCTCAGCGATCTGTCTATTTC
GTTCATCCATAGTTGCCTGACTCCCCGTCGTGTAGATAACTACGATACGGGAGGGCTTACCATCTGGCCC
CAGTGCTGCAATGATACCGCGCGACCCACGCTCACCGGCTCCAGATTTATCAGCAATAAACCAGCCAGCC
GGAAGGGCCGAGCGCAGAAGTGGTCCTGCAACTTTATCCGCCTCCATCCAGTCTATTAATTGTTGCCGGG
AAGCTAGAGTAAGTAGTTCGCCAGTTAATAGTTTGCGCAACGTTGTTGCCATTGCTACAGGCATCGTGGT
GTCACGCTCGTCGTTTGGTATGGCTTCATTCAGCTCCGGTTCCCAACGATCAAGGCGAGTTACATGATCC
CCCATGTTGTGCAAAAAAGCGGTTAGCTCCTTCGGTCCTCCGATCGTTGTCAGAAGTAAGTTGGCCGCAG
TGTTATCACTCATGGTTATGGCAGCACTGCATAATTCTCTTACTGTCATGCCATCCGTAAGATGCTTTTC
TGTGACTGGTGAGTACTCAACCAAGTCATTCTGAGAATAGTGTATGCGGCGACCGAGTTGCTCTTGCCCG
GCGTCAATACGGGATAATACCGCGCCACATAGCAGAACTTTAAAAGTGCTCATCATTGGAAAACGTTCTT
CGGGGCGAAAACTCTCAAGGATCTTACCGCTGTTGAGATCCAGTTCGATGTAACCCACTCGTGCACCCAA
CTGATCTTCAGCATCTTTTACTTTCACCAGCGTTTCTGGGTGAGCAAAAACAGGAAGGCAAAATGCCGCA
AAAAAGGGAATAAGGGCGACACGGAAATGTTGAATACTCATACTCTTCCTTTTTCAATATTATTGAAGCA
TTTATCAGGGTTATTGTCTCATGAGCGGATACATATTTGAATGTATTTAGAAAAATAAACAAATAGGGGT
TCCGCGCACATTTCCCCGAAAAGTGCCACCTGACGTCTAAGAAACCATTATTATAATGACATTAACCTAT
AAAAATAGGCGTATCACGAGGCAGAATTTCAGATAAAAAAAATCCTTAGCTTTCGCTAAGGATGATTTCT
GGAATTCGCGGCCGCTTCTAGAGACTAGTGGAGGTCTCAGGAGATGTCTTCCCTGCACCATATGCGGTGT
GAAATACCGCACAGATGCGTAAGGAGAAAATACCGCATCAGGCGCCATTCGCCATTCAGGCTGCGCAACT
GTTGGGAAGGGCGATCGGTGCGGGCCTCTTCGCTATTACGCCAGCTGGCGAAAGGGGGATGTGCTGCAAG
GCGATTAAGTTGGGTAACGCCAGGGTTTTCCCAGTCACGACGTTGTAAAACGACGGCCAGTGAATTCGAG
CTCGGTACCCGGGGATCCTCTAGAGTCGACCTGCAGGCATGCAAGCTTGGCGTAATCATGGTCATAGCTG
TTTCCTGTGTGAAATTGTTATCCGCTCACAATTCCACACAACATACGAGCCGGAAGCATAAAGTGTAAAG
CCTGGGGTGCCTAATGAGTGAGCTAACTCACATTAATTGCGTTGCGCTCACTGCCCGCTTTCCAGTCGGG
AAACCTGTCGTGCCAGCTGCATTAATGAATCGGCCAACGCGCGGGGGTTAAGAAGACGTTGCCAGAGACC
TTCTGGATCGGTTGTCGAGTAAGGATCTCCAGGCATCAAATAAAACGAAAGGCTCAGTCGAAAGACTGGG
CCTTTCGTTTTATCTGTTGTTTGTCGGTGAACGCTCTCTACTAGAGTCACACTGGCTCACCTTCGGGTGG
GCCTTTCTGCGTTTATAGGATCCTAACTCGAGCCTAGGGATATATTCCGCTTCCTCGCTCACTGACTCGC
TACGCTCGGTCGTTCGACTGCGGCGAGCGGAAATGGCTTACGAACGGGGCGGAGATTTCCTGGAAGATGC
CAGGAAGATACTTAACAGGGAAGTGAGAGGGCCGCGGCAAAGCCGTTTTTCCATAGGCTCCGCCCCCCTG
ACAAGCATCACGAAATCTGACGCTCAAATCAGTGGTGGCGAAACCCGACAGGACTATAAAGATACCAGGC
GTTTCCCCCTGGCGGCTCCCTCGTGCGCTCTCCTGTTCCTGCCTTTCGGTTTACCGGTGTCATTCCGCTG
TTATGGCCGCGTTTGTCTCATTCCACGCCTGACACTCAGTTCCGGGTAGGCAGTTCGCTCCAAGCTGGAC
TGTATGCACGAACCCCCCGTTCAGTCCGACCGCTGCGCCTTATCCGGTAACTATCGTCTTGAGTCCAACC
CGGAAAGACATGCAAAAGCACCACTGGCAGCAGCCACTGGTAATTGATTTAGAGGAGTTAGTCTTGAAGT
CATGCGCCGGTTAAGGCTAAACTGAAAGGACAAGTTTTGGTGA
